>Addgene plasmid #157513 | pD649-HAsp-IGSF9B-COMP5AP-AviTag-9xHis | depositor full sequence | sequence record 304135 | Full Sequence
TTTCAATATTATTGAAGCATTTATCAGGGTTATTGTCTCATGAGCGGATACATATTTGAATGTATTTAGA
AAAATAAACAAATAGGGGTCAGTGTTACAACCAATTAACCAATTCTGAACATTATCGCGAGCCCATTTAT
ACCTGAATATGGCTCATAACACCCCTTGCTCATGACCAAAATCCCTTAACGTGAGTTACGCGCGCGTCGT
TCCACTGAGCGTCAGACCCCGTAGAAAAGATCAAAGGATCTTCTTGAGATCCTTTTTTTCTGCGCGTAAT
CTGCTGCTTGCAAACAAAAAAACCACCGCTACCAGCGGTGGTTTGTTTGCCGGATCAAGAGCTACCAACT
CTTTTTCCGAAGGTAACTGGCTTCAGCAGAGCGCAGATACCAAATACTGTTCTTCTAGTGTAGCCGTAGT
TAGCCCACCACTTCAAGAACTCTGTAGCACCGCCTACATACCTCGCTCTGCTAATCCTGTTACCAGTGGC
TGCTGCCAGTGGCGATAAGTCGTGTCTTACCGGGTTGGACTCAAGACGATAGTTACCGGATAAGGCGCAG
CGGTCGGGCTGAACGGGGGGTTCGTGCACACAGCCCAGCTTGGAGCGAACGACCTACACCGAACTGAGAT
ACCTACAGCGTGAGCTATGAGAAAGCGCCACGCTTCCCGAAGGGAGAAAGGCGGACAGGTATCCGGTAAG
CGGCAGGGTCGGAACAGGAGAGCGCACGAGGGAGCTTCCAGGGGGAAACGCCTGGTATCTTTATAGTCCT
GTCGGGTTTCGCCACCTCTGACTTGAGCGTCGATTTTTGTGATGCTCGTCAGGGGGGCGGAGCCTATGGA
AAAACGCCAGCAACGCGGCCTTTTTACGGTTCCTGGCCTTTTGCTGGCCTTTTGCTCACATGTTCTTTCC
TGCGTTATCCCCTGATTCTGTGGATAACCGTATTACCGCCTTTGAGTGAGCTGATACCGCTCGCCGCAGC
CGAACGACCGAGCGCAGCGAGTCAGTGAGCGAGGAAGCGGAAGGCGAGAGTAGGGAACTGCCAGGCATCA
AACTAAGCAGAAGGCCCCTGACGGATGGCCTTTTTGCGTTTCTACAAACTCTTTCTGTGTTGTAAAACGA
CGGCCAGTCTTAAGCTCGGGCCCCCTGGGCGGTTCTGATAACGAGTAATCGTTAATCCGCAAATAACGTA
AAAACCCGCTTCGGCGGGTTTTTTTATGGGGGGAGTTTAGGGAAAGAGCATTTGTCAGAATATTTAAGGG
CGCCTGTCACTTTGCTTGATATATGAGAATTATTTAACCTTATAAATGAGAAAAAAGCAACGCACTTTAA
ATAAGATACGTTGCTTTTTCGATTGATGAACACCTATAATTAAACTATTCATCTATTATTTATGATTTTT
TGTATATACAATATTTCTAGTTTGTTAAAGAGAATTAAGAAAATAAATCTCGAAAATAATAAAGGGAAAA
TCAGTTTTTGATATCAAAATTATACATGTCAACGATAATACAAAATATAATACAAACTATAAGATGTTAT
CAGTATTTATTATCATTTAGAATAAATTTTGTGTCGCCCTTAATTGTGAGCGGATAACAATTACGAGCTT
CATGCACAGTGGCGTTGACTCAATATTGGCCATTAGCCATATTATTCATTGGTTATATAGCATAAATCAA
TATTGGCTATTGGCCATTGCATACGTTGTATCTATATCATAATATGTACATTTATATTGGCTCATGTCCA
ATATGACCGCCATGTTGGCATTGATTATTGACTAGTTATTAATAGTAATCAATTACGGGGTCATTAGTTC
ATAGCCCATATATGGAGTTCCGCGTTACATAACTTACGGTAAATGGCCCGCCTGGCTGACCGCCCAACGA
CCCCCGCCCATTGACGTCAATAATGACGTATGTTCCCATAGTAACGCCAATAGGGACTTTCCATTGACGT
CAATGGGTGGAGTATTTACGGTAAACTGCCCACTTGGCAGTACATCAAGTGTATCATATGCCAAGTACGC
CCCCTATTGACGTCAATGACGGTAAATGGCCCGCCTGGCATTATGCCCAGTACATGACCTTATGGGACTT
TCCTACTTGGCAGTACATCTACGTATTAGTCATCGCTATTACCATGGTGATGCGGTTTTGGCAGTACATC
AATGGGCGTGGATAGCGGTTTGACTCACGGGGATTTCCAAGTCTCCACCCCATTGACGTCAATGGGAGTT
TGTTTTGGCACCAAAATCAACGGGACTTTCCAAAATGTCGTAACAACTCCGCCCCATTGACGCAAATGGG
CGGTAGGCGTGTACGGTGGGAGGTCTATATAAGCAGAGCTCGTTTAGTGAACCGTCAGATCGCCTGGAGA
CGCCATCCACGCTGTTTTGACCTCCATAGAAGACACCGGGACCGATCCAGCCTCCGCGGCCGGGAACGGT
GCATTGGAACGCGGATTCCCCGTGCCAAGAGTGACGTAAGTACCGCCTATAGAGTCTATAGGCCCACCCC
CTTGGCTTCGTTAGAACGCGGCTACAATTAATACATAACCTTATGTATCATACACATACGATTTAGGTGA
CACTATAGAATAACATCCACTTTGCCTTTCTCTCCACAGGTGTCCACTCCCAGGTCCAACTGCACCTCGG
TTCTATCGAAAACGCGCCTGCTAGCGCCACCATGAAGACCATCATTGCCCTGAGCTACATCTTCTGCCTG
GTGTTCGCTGCGGCCGCCGAAGGTGCTCATGGACTGAGAGAAGAACCCGAGTTTGTGACAGCCAGAGCCG
GCGAATCTGTGGTGCTGAGATGTGATGTGATTCACCCCGTGACAGGCCAGCCTCCTCCTTACGTGGTGGA
ATGGTTCAAGTTCGGCGTGCCCATTCCTATCTTCATCAAGTTTGGCTACTACCCTCCTCACGTGGACCCT
GAATATGCCGGCAGAGCCTCTCTGCACGACAAAGCCTCACTGAGACTGGAACAAGTGCGGAGCGAGGACC
AAGGATGGTACGAGTGCAAGGTGCTGATGCTGGACCAGCAGTACGACACCTTCCACAATGGCAGCTGGGT
GCACCTGACCATCAATGCCCCTCCAACCTTCACCGAGACACCTCCACAGTACATCGAGGCCAAAGAAGGC
GGCAGCATCACCATGACCTGCACCGCCTTTGGCAACCCCAAGCCTATCGTGACATGGCTGAAAGAGGGAA
CACTGCTGGGCGCCAGCGGAAAGTATCAGGTGTCCGATGGCAGCCTGACCGTGACATCTGTGTCCAGAGA
GGACAGAGGCGCCTACACCTGTAGAGCCTATAGCATTCAGGGCGAAGCCGTGCACACCACACATCTGCTT
GTGCAGGGCCCTCCTTTCATCGTGTCCCCACCTGAGAACATCACCGTGAACATCAGCCAGGACGCCCTGC
TGACATGTAGAGCCGAGGCCTATCCTGGCAACCTGACCTACACATGGTACTGGCAGGACGAGAACGTGTA
CTTCCAGAACGACCTGAAGCTGAGAGTGCGCATCCTGATCGACGGCACCCTGATCATCTTCAGAGTGAAG
CCCGAGGACAGCGGCAAGTACACCTGTGTGCCTAGCAATAGCCTGGGCAGATCTCCTTCTGCCTCCGCCT
ACCTGACAGTGCAGTATCCCGCCAGAGTGCTGAACATGCCTCCTGTGATCTACGTGCCAGTGGGCATCCA
CGGCTACATCAGATGTCCTGTGGATGCCGAGCCTCCTGCCACAGTGGTCAAGTGGAACAAGGATGGCAGA
CCCCTGCAGGTCGAGAAGAATCTCGGATGGACACTGATGGAAGATGGCAGCATCCGGATCGAGGAAGCCA
CAGAAGAGGCCCTGGGCACATACACATGCGTGCCATACAACACACTGGGCACCATGGGACAGTCTGCCCC
TGCTAGACTGGTGCTGAAGGACCCTCCTTACTTTACCGTGCTGCCCGGCTGGGAGTATAGACAAGAAGCC
GGAAGAGAGCTGCTGATCCCTTGCGCTGCTGCTGGCGATCCTTTTCCAGTGATCACATGGCGGAAAGTGG
GCAAGCCCAGCAGAAGCAAACACTCTGCCCTGCCTAGCGGAAGCCTGCAGTTTAGAGCCCTGAGCAAAGA
GGATCACGGCGAGTGGGAATGCGTGGCCACCAATGTGGTCACCAGCATCACAGCCAGCACACACCTGACT
GTGATCGGCACATCTCCACACGCTCCAGGATCTGTGCGGGTGCAAGTGTCTATGACCACCGCCAATGTGT
CCTGGGAGCCTGGCTATGATGGCGGCTACGAGCAGACCTTCTCCGTGTGGATGAAGAGAGCCCAGTTCGG
CCCTCACGATTGGCTGTCTTTGCCTGTGCCTCCTGGACCTTCTTGGCTGCTGGTGGATACCCTGGAACCT
GAGACAGCCTACCAGTTTAGCGTGCTGGCCCAGAACAAGCTGGGCACAAGCGCCTTTTCTGAGGTCGTGA
CCGTGAATACCCTGGCTTTCCCCATCACCACACCTGAGCCTCTGGTGCTGGTCACCCCTCCTAGATGCCT
GATCGCCAATAGAACCCAGCAAGGCGTGCTGCTGTCTTGGCTCCCTCCAGCCAATCACAGCTTCCCCATC
GACCGGTACATCATGGAATTCAGAGTGGCCGAGAGATGGGAGCTGCTGGATGATGGAATTCCTGGCACCG
AGGGCGAGTTCTTCGCCAAGGATCTCTCCCAGGATACTTGGTACGAATTCCGCGTTCTGGCCGTGATGCA
GGACCTGATCAGCGAGCCTTCTAATATCGCCGGCGTGTCCAGCACCGACATCTTCCCTCAACCTGATCTG
ACCGAGGATGGCCTGGCTAGACCTGGCGCGCCGGAAGATCAAGTTGATCCAAGATTGATTGATGGCAAGG
GCGGATCTCTGGAGGTGCTGTTCCAGGGACCAGGCGGAAGCGGCAATCCCGGCGGCGATCTGGCCCCCCA
GATGCTGCGCGAGCTGCAGGAGACCAATGCCGCCCTGCAGGACGTGCGCGAGCTGCTGCGCCACCGCGTG
AAGGAGATCACCTTCCTGAAGAACACCGTGATGGAGTGCGACGCCTGCGGTATGCAGCCCTCTAGAGGCT
CCGGCTCCATCATCCCAGTTGAGGAGGAGAACCCGGACTTCTGGAACCGCGAGGCAGCCGAGGCCCTGGG
TGCCGCCAAGAAGCTGCAGCCTGCACAGACAGCCGCCAAGAACCTCATCATCTTCCTGGGCGATGGGATG
GGGGTGTCTACGGTGACAGCTGCCAGGATCCTAAAAGGGCAGAAGAAGGACAAACTGGGGCCTGAGATAC
CCCTGGCCATGGACCGCTTCCCATATGTGGCTCTGTCCAAGACATACAATGTAGACAAACATGTGCCAGA
CAGTGGAGCCACAGCCACGGCCTACCTGTGCGGGGTCAAGGGCAACTTCCAGACCATTGGCTTGAGTGCA
GCCGCCCGCTTTAACCAGTGCAACACGACACGCGGCAACGAGGTCATCTCCGTGATGAATCGGGCCAAGA
AAGCAGGGAAGTCAGTGGGAGTGGTAACCACCACACGAGTGCAGCACGCCTCGCCAGCCGGCACCTACGC
CCACACGGTGAACCGCAACTGGTACTCGGACGCCGACGTGCCTGCCTCGGCCCGCCAGGAGGGGTGCCAG
GACATCGCTACGCAGCTCATCTCCAACATGGACATTGACGTGATCCTAGGTGGAGGCCGAAAGTACATGT
TTCGCATGGGAACCCCAGACCCTGAGTACCCAGATGACTACAGCCAAGGTGGGACCAGGCTGGACGGGAA
GAATCTGGTGCAGGAATGGCTGGCGAAGCGCCAGGGTGCCCGGTATGTGTGGAACCGCACTGAGCTCATG
CAGGCTTCCCTGGACCCGTCTGTGACCCATCTCATGGGTCTCTTTGAGCCTGGAGACATGAAATACGAGA
TCCACCGAGACTCCACACTGGACCCCTCCCTGATGGAGATGACAGAGGCTGCCCTGCGCCTGCTGAGCAG
GAACCCCCGCGGCTTCTTCCTCTTCGTGGAGGGTGGTCGCATCGACCATGGTCATCATGAAAGCAGGGCT
TACCGGGCACTGACTGAGACGATCATGTTCGACGACGCCATTGAGAGGGCGGGCCAGCTCACCAGCGAGG
AGGACACGCTGAGCCTCGTCACTGCCGACCACTCCCACGTCTTCTCCTTCGGAGGCTACCCCCTGCGAGG
GAGCTCCATCTTCGGGCTGGCCCCTGGCAAGGCCCGGGACAGGAAGGCCTACACGGTCCTCCTATACGGA
AACGGTCCAGGCTATGTGCTCAAGGACGGCGCCCGGCCGGATGTTACCGAGAGCGAGAGCGGGAGCCCCG
AGTATCGGCAGCAGTCAGCAGTGCCCCTGGACGAAGAGACCCACGCAGGCGAGGACGTGGCGGTGTTCGC
GCGCGGCCCGCAGGCGCACCTGGTTCACGGCGTGCAGGAGCAGACCTTCATAGCGCACGTCATGGCCTTC
GCCGCCTGCCTGGAGCCCTACACCGCCTGCGACCTGGCGCCCCCCGCCGGCACCACCGACGCCGCGCACC
CGGGTGGCGGAGGACTGAACGACATCTTCGAGGCTCAGAAAATCGAATGGCACGAACATCACCATCACCA
TCACCATCACCATTAAGGCCGGCCTGTAGTCACTGGCACAACGCGTTACCCGGTAAGCCAATCGGGTATA
CACGGTCGTCATACTGCAGACAGGGTTCTTCTACTTTGCAAGATAGTCTTGAGTAGTAAAATAAATAGAT
AGAGAAAATCAGCCTCGACTGTGCCTTCTAGTTGCCAGCCATCTGTTGTTTGCCCCTCCCCCGTGCCTTC
CTTGACCCTGGAAGGTGCCACTCCCACTGTCCTTTCCTAATAAAATGAGGAAATTGCATCACAACACTCA
ACCCTATCTCGGTCTATTCTTTTGATTTATAAGGGATTTTGCCGATTTCGGCCTATTGGTTAAAAAATGA
GCTGATTTAACAAAAATTTAACGCGAATTAATTCTGTGGAATGTGTGTCAGTTAGGGTGTGGAAAGTCCC
CAGGCTCCCCAGCAGGCAGAAGTATGCAAAGCATGCATCTCAATTAGTCAGCAACCAGGTGTGGAAAGTC
CCCAGGCTCCCCAGCAGGCAGAAGTATGCAAAGCATGCATCTCAATTAGTCAGCAACCATAGTCCCGCCC
CTAACTCCGCCCATCCCGCCCCTAACTCCGCCCAGTTCCGCCCATTCTCCGCCCCATGGCTGACTAATTT
TTTTTATTTATGCAGAGGCCGAGGCCGCCTCTGCCTCTGAGCTATTCCAGAAGTAGTGAGGAGGCTTTTT
TGGAGGCCTAGGCTTTTGCAAAAAGCTCCCGGGAGCTTGTATATCCATTTTCGGATCTGATCAGCACGTG
TTGACAATTAATCATCGGCATAGTATATCGGCATAGTATAATACGACAAGGTGAGGAACTAAACCATGAC
CGAGTACAAGCCCACGGTGCGCCTCGCCACCCGCGACGACGTCCCCAGGGCCGTACGCACCCTCGCCGCC
GCGTTCGCCGACTACCCCGCCACGCGCCACACCGTCGATCCGGACCGCCACATCGAGCGGGTCACCGAGC
TGCAAGAACTCTTCCTCACGCGCGTCGGGCTCGACATCGGCAAGGTGTGGGTCGCGGACGACGGCGCCGC
GGTGGCGGTCTGGACCACGCCGGAGAGCGTCGAAGCGGGGGCGGTGTTCGCCGAGATCGGCCCGCGCATG
GCCGAGTTGAGCGGTTCCCGGCTGGCCGCGCAGCAACAGATGGAAGGCCTCCTGGCGCCGCACCGGCCCA
AGGAGCCCGCGTGGTTCCTGGCCACCGTCGGCGTCTCGCCCGACCACCAGGGCAAGGGTCTGGGCAGCGC
CGTCGTGCTCCCCGGAGTGGAGGCGGCCGAGCGCGCCGGGGTGCCCGCCTTCCTGGAGACATCCGCGCCC
CGCAACCTCCCCTTCTACGAGCGGCTCGGCTTCACCGTCACCGCCGACGTCGAGGTGCCCGAAGGACCGC
GCACCTGGTGCATGACCCGCAAGCCCGGTGCCTGACACGTGCTACGAGATTTCGATTCCACCGCCGCCTT
CTATGAAAGGTTGGGCTTCGGAATCGTTTTCCGGGACGCCGGCTGGATGATCCTCCAGCGCGGGGATCTC
ATGCTGGAGTTCTTCGCCCACCCCAACTTGTTTATTGCAGCTTATAATGGTTACAAATAAAGCAATAGCA
TCACAAATTTCACAAATAAAGCATTTTTTTCACTGCATTCTAGTTGTGGTTTGTCCAAACTCATCAATGT
ATCTTATCATGTCTGTATACCGTCGACCTCTAGCTAGAGCTTGGCGTAATCATGGTCATTACCAATGCTT
AATCAGTGAGGCACCTATCTCAGCGATCTGTCTATTTCGTTCATCCATAGTTGCCTGACTCCCCGTCGTG
TAGATAACTACGATACGGGAGGGCTTACCATCTGGCCCCAGCGCTGCGATGATACCGCGAGAACCACGCT
CACCGGCTCCGGATTTATCAGCAATAAACCAGCCAGCCGGAAGGGCCGAGCGCAGAAGTGGTCCTGCAAC
TTTATCCGCCTCCATCCAGTCTATTAATTGTTGCCGGGAAGCTAGAGTAAGTAGTTCGCCAGTTAATAGT
TTGCGCAACGTTGTTGCCATCGCTACAGGCATCGTGGTGTCACGCTCGTCGTTTGGTATGGCTTCATTCA
GCTCCGGTTCCCAACGATCAAGGCGAGTTACATGATCCCCCATGTTGTGCAAAAAAGCGGTTAGCTCCTT
CGGTCCTCCGATCGTTGTCAGAAGTAAGTTGGCCGCAGTGTTATCACTCATGGTTATGGCAGCACTGCAT
AATTCTCTTACTGTCATGCCATCCGTAAGATGCTTTTCTGTGACTGGTGAGTACTCAACCAAGTCATTCT
GAGAATAGTGTATGCGGCGACCGAGTTGCTCTTGCCCGGCGTCAATACGGGATAATACCGCGCCACATAG
CAGAACTTTAAAAGTGCTCATCATTGGAAAACGTTCTTCGGGGCGAAAACTCTCAAGGATCTTACCGCTG
TTGAGATCCAGTTCGATGTAACCCACTCGTGCACCCAACTGATCTTCAGCATCTTTTACTTTCACCAGCG
TTTCTGGGTGAGCAAAAACAGGAAGGCAAAATGCCGCAAAAAAGGGAATAAGGGCGACACGGAAATGTTG
AATACTCATATTCTTCCTT
Features (pLannotate 1.2.2; 24 found; start..end, strand, type, name):
    119..143     -  CDS            KanR (fragment): aminoglycoside phosphotransferase; aph(3')-Ia; confers resistance to kanamycin
    254..842     +  rep_origin     ori: high-copy-number ColE1/pMB1/pBR322/pUC origin of replication
   1067..1084    +  terminator     rrnB T2 terminator (fragment): transcription terminator T2 from the E. coli rrnB gene
   1109..1128    -  CDS            lacZα (fragment): LacZα fragment of β-galactosidase; lacZ fragment
   1584..1600    +  protein_bind   lac operator: The lac repressor binds to the lac operator to inhibit transcription in E. coli. This inhibition can be relieved by adding lactose or isopropyl-β-D-thiogalactopyranoside (IPTG). lac repressor encoded by lacI
   1843..2146    +  enhancer       CMV enhancer: human cytomegalovirus immediate early enhancer
   2147..2350    +  promoter       CMV promoter: human cytomegalovirus (CMV) immediate early promoter
   2486..2529    +  intron         CMV intron (fragment): modified intron A from human cytomegalovirus
   2581..2599    +  promoter       SP6 promoter: promoter for bacteriophage SP6 RNA polymerase
   2603..2640    +  CDS            IgH signal sequence (fragment): signal sequence from the mouse immunoglobulin heavy chain variable region
   2746..4854    +  CDS            Igsf9b (fragment): TUTLB_MOUSE - Also known as Kiaa1030. Experimental evidence at protein level: Swiss-Prot protein existence level 1. Transmembrane protein which is abundantly expressed in interneurons, where it may regulate inhibitory synapse development (By similarity). May mediate homophilic cell adhesion (PubMed:23751499). From Mus musculus (Mouse).
   4951..5130    +  CDS            Comp (fragment): COMP_RAT - Experimental evidence at protein level: Swiss-Prot protein existence level 1. May play a role in the structural integrity of cartilage via its interaction with other extracellular matrix proteins such as the collagens and fibronectin. Can mediate the interaction of chondrocytes with the cartilage extracellular matrix through interaction with cell surface integrin receptors. Could play a role in the pathogenesis of osteoarthritis. Potent suppressor of apoptosis in both primary chondrocytes and transformed cells. Suppresses apoptosis by blocking the activation of caspase-3 and by indu
   5118..6570    +  CDS            SEAP (fragment): secreted alkaline phosphatase from human placenta The natural enzyme has a C-terminal transmembrane sequence that is replaced by a GPI anchor.
   6595..6636    +  CDS            AviTag™ (fragment): peptide tag that allows for enzymatic biotinylation
   6640..6663    +  CDS            8xHis: 8xHis affinity tag
   6809..6920    +  polyA_signal   bGH poly(A) signal: bovine growth hormone polyadenylation signal
   6921..7029    +  rep_origin     f1 ori (fragment): f1 bacteriophage origin of replication; arrow indicates direction of (+) strand synthesis
   7043..7372    +  promoter       SV40 promoter: SV40 enhancer and early promoter
   7420..7467    +  promoter       EM7 promoter: synthetic bacterial promoter&nbsp
   7486..8085    +  CDS            PuroR (fragment): puromycin N-acetyltransferase; pac from Streptomyces; confers resistance to puromycin
   8095..8220    +  CDS            ble (fragment): BLE_KLEPN - Experimental evidence at protein level: Swiss-Prot protein existence level 1. Binding protein with a strong affinity to the bleomycin family of antibiotics. Binds to CL990; an antimitotic-antibiotic compound. From Klebsiella pneumoniae.
   8215..8336    +  polyA_signal   SV40 poly(A) signal: SV40 polyadenylation signal
   8389..9249    -  CDS            AmpR: β-lactamase; bla; confers resistance to ampicillin, carbenicillin, and related antibiotics
   9252..89      -  promoter       AmpR promoter (fragment) (across the origin): bla
