[The description below was written by a language model from this plasmid's Addgene catalogue record and pLannotate feature annotations shown in this document.]
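Description:
pD649-HAsp-IGSF9B-COMP5AP-AviTag-9xHis is a mammalian expression plasmid of about 9.3 kb, built on the pD649 backbone, for producing the extracellular domain of human IGSF9B (also called TUTLB) as a secreted fusion protein. It is propagated in E. coli at high copy from a ColE1/pUC-type origin under ampicillin selection (AmpR, β-lactamase). An SV40 promoter/EM7 promoter unit drives a puromycin N-acetyltransferase gene followed by an SV40 polyadenylation signal, which would allow puromycin selection in mammalian cells. Short fragments annotated as KanR, lacZα, ble and f1 ori appear to be backbone remnants. The depositor notes that some plasmids in this collection may carry an IS4-like transposase insertion upstream of the CMV promoter; no such element is annotated in this feature table.

The expression cassette uses the CMV enhancer and promoter with a fragment of CMV intron A, followed by an SP6 promoter. The open reading frame starts with a secretion signal, "HAsp" in the name, which the annotation software matches only partially to an immunoglobulin heavy chain signal sequence. The roughly 2.1 kb IGSF9B ectodomain follows, cloned between preserved restriction sites. The automated annotation labels it by its mouse ortholog, but the catalogue lists the insert as human. Downstream, in frame, are a segment of cartilage oligomeric matrix protein (COMP), which contributes a pentamerizing coiled coil, placental alkaline phosphatase, an AviTag for enzymatic biotinylation, and a polyhistidine tag for affinity purification (9xHis in the name, detected as 8xHis). A bGH polyadenylation signal ends the unit. The pentameric, enzyme-labelled ectodomain suits avidity-enhanced binding assays, consistent with the associated screen of human IgSF cell-surface protein interactions.
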