Addgene plasmid #157513: pD649-HAsp-IGSF9B-COMP5AP-AviTag-9xHis
Purpose: Mammalian expression of cell-surface protein extracellular domain fused to COMP5AP-AviTag-9xHis. Protein is secreted from cells.
Depositing lab: Chris Garcia. Depositing organization: Stanford University. Publication: A Human IgSF Cell-Surface Interactome Reveals a Complex Network of Protein-Protein Interactions. Wojtowicz WM, Vielmetter J, Fernandes RA, Siepe DH, Eastman CL, Chisholm GB, Cox S, Klock H, Anderson PW, Rue SM, Miller JJ, Glaser SM, Bragstad ML, Vance J, Lam AW, Lesley SA, Zinn K, Garcia KC. Cell. 2020 Aug 20;182(4):1027-1043.e17. doi: 10.1016/j.cell.2020.07.025. PubMed 32822567.
Backbone
  Vector backbone: pD649
  Backbone size w/o insert (bp): 7153
  Vector type: Mammalian Expression
Growth in bacteria
  Bacterial resistance: Ampicillin, 100 μg/mL
  Growth temperature: 37°C
  Growth strain: DH5alpha
  Copy number: High Copy
Gene/Insert
  Gene/Insert name: IGSF9B (alt name: TUTLB)
  Species: H. sapiens (human)
  Insert size (bp): 2106
  Entrez Gene: IGSF9B (a.k.a. LINC00947, MIR4697HG)
  Promoter: CMV/SP6
  Tag / fusion protein: COMP5AP-AviTag-9xHis (C terminal on backbone)
  Cloning method: Restriction Enzyme; 5′ cloning site GCGGCCGC (not destroyed); 3′ cloning site GGCGCGCC (not destroyed)
  Sequencing primers: 5′ ATTTAGGTGACACTATAG; 3′ CGTCGCACTCCATCACGGTG
Resource information
  A portion of this plasmid was derived from a plasmid made by: synthesis by ThermoFisher
Terms and licenses: Academic/Nonprofit Terms; Industry Terms: Not Available to Industry
Depositor comments: Some plasmids in this collection may have an IS4-like element ISVsa5 family transposase upstream of the CMV promoter.
How to cite: pD649-HAsp-IGSF9B-COMP5AP-AviTag-9xHis was a gift from Chris Garcia (Addgene plasmid # 157513 ; http://n2t.net/addgene:157513 ; RRID:Addgene_157513)
