>Addgene plasmid #157513 | pD649-HAsp-IGSF9B-COMP5AP-AviTag-9xHis | depositor partial sequence | sequence record 304136 | insert (extracellular domain)
GAAGGTGCTCATGGACTGAGAGAAGAACCCGAGTTTGTGACAGCCAGAGCCGGCGAATCTGTGGTGCTGA
GATGTGATGTGATTCACCCCGTGACAGGCCAGCCTCCTCCTTACGTGGTGGAATGGTTCAAGTTCGGCGT
GCCCATTCCTATCTTCATCAAGTTTGGCTACTACCCTCCTCACGTGGACCCTGAATATGCCGGCAGAGCC
TCTCTGCACGACAAAGCCTCACTGAGACTGGAACAAGTGCGGAGCGAGGACCAAGGATGGTACGAGTGCA
AGGTGCTGATGCTGGACCAGCAGTACGACACCTTCCACAATGGCAGCTGGGTGCACCTGACCATCAATGC
CCCTCCAACCTTCACCGAGACACCTCCACAGTACATCGAGGCCAAAGAAGGCGGCAGCATCACCATGACC
TGCACCGCCTTTGGCAACCCCAAGCCTATCGTGACATGGCTGAAAGAGGGAACACTGCTGGGCGCCAGCG
GAAAGTATCAGGTGTCCGATGGCAGCCTGACCGTGACATCTGTGTCCAGAGAGGACAGAGGCGCCTACAC
CTGTAGAGCCTATAGCATTCAGGGCGAAGCCGTGCACACCACACATCTGCTTGTGCAGGGCCCTCCTTTC
ATCGTGTCCCCACCTGAGAACATCACCGTGAACATCAGCCAGGACGCCCTGCTGACATGTAGAGCCGAGG
CCTATCCTGGCAACCTGACCTACACATGGTACTGGCAGGACGAGAACGTGTACTTCCAGAACGACCTGAA
GCTGAGAGTGCGCATCCTGATCGACGGCACCCTGATCATCTTCAGAGTGAAGCCCGAGGACAGCGGCAAG
TACACCTGTGTGCCTAGCAATAGCCTGGGCAGATCTCCTTCTGCCTCCGCCTACCTGACAGTGCAGTATC
CCGCCAGAGTGCTGAACATGCCTCCTGTGATCTACGTGCCAGTGGGCATCCACGGCTACATCAGATGTCC
TGTGGATGCCGAGCCTCCTGCCACAGTGGTCAAGTGGAACAAGGATGGCAGACCCCTGCAGGTCGAGAAG
AATCTCGGATGGACACTGATGGAAGATGGCAGCATCCGGATCGAGGAAGCCACAGAAGAGGCCCTGGGCA
CATACACATGCGTGCCATACAACACACTGGGCACCATGGGACAGTCTGCCCCTGCTAGACTGGTGCTGAA
GGACCCTCCTTACTTTACCGTGCTGCCCGGCTGGGAGTATAGACAAGAAGCCGGAAGAGAGCTGCTGATC
CCTTGCGCTGCTGCTGGCGATCCTTTTCCAGTGATCACATGGCGGAAAGTGGGCAAGCCCAGCAGAAGCA
AACACTCTGCCCTGCCTAGCGGAAGCCTGCAGTTTAGAGCCCTGAGCAAAGAGGATCACGGCGAGTGGGA
ATGCGTGGCCACCAATGTGGTCACCAGCATCACAGCCAGCACACACCTGACTGTGATCGGCACATCTCCA
CACGCTCCAGGATCTGTGCGGGTGCAAGTGTCTATGACCACCGCCAATGTGTCCTGGGAGCCTGGCTATG
ATGGCGGCTACGAGCAGACCTTCTCCGTGTGGATGAAGAGAGCCCAGTTCGGCCCTCACGATTGGCTGTC
TTTGCCTGTGCCTCCTGGACCTTCTTGGCTGCTGGTGGATACCCTGGAACCTGAGACAGCCTACCAGTTT
AGCGTGCTGGCCCAGAACAAGCTGGGCACAAGCGCCTTTTCTGAGGTCGTGACCGTGAATACCCTGGCTT
TCCCCATCACCACACCTGAGCCTCTGGTGCTGGTCACCCCTCCTAGATGCCTGATCGCCAATAGAACCCA
GCAAGGCGTGCTGCTGTCTTGGCTCCCTCCAGCCAATCACAGCTTCCCCATCGACCGGTACATCATGGAA
TTCAGAGTGGCCGAGAGATGGGAGCTGCTGGATGATGGAATTCCTGGCACCGAGGGCGAGTTCTTCGCCA
AGGATCTCTCCCAGGATACTTGGTACGAATTCCGCGTTCTGGCCGTGATGCAGGACCTGATCAGCGAGCC
TTCTAATATCGCCGGCGTGTCCAGCACCGACATCTTCCCTCAACCTGATCTGACCGAGGATGGCCTGGCT
AGACCT
